Addgene plasmid #149566: pBSV2G_Psyn-sgRNAmreB
Purpose: mreB gRNA expression in B. burgdorferi
Depositing lab: Christine Jacobs-Wagner. Depositing organization: Stanford University. Publication: A CRISPR interference platform for selective downregulation of gene expression in Borrelia burgdorferi. Takacs CN, Scott M, Chang Y, Kloos ZA, Irnov I, Rosa PA, Liu J, Jacobs-Wagner C. Appl Environ Microbiol. 2020 Nov 30. pii: AEM.02519-20. doi: 10.1128/AEM.02519-20. PubMed 33257311.
Backbone
  Vector backbone: pBSV2G_2
  Backbone manufacturer: CJW lab
  Vector type: Bacterial Expression, CRISPR
Growth in bacteria
  Bacterial resistance: Gentamicin, 10 μg/mL
  Growth temperature: 30°C
  Growth strain: DH5alpha
  Copy number: High Copy
Gene/Insert
  Gene/Insert name: sgRNAmreB
  gRNA/shRNA sequence: ATATCTATTGCAACAACAGA
  Species: Synthetic
  Promoter: Psyn
  Cloning method: Restriction Enzyme; 5′ cloning site Unknown (unknown if destroyed); 3′ cloning site Unknown (unknown if destroyed)
  Sequencing primers: 5′ Unknown
Terms and licenses: Academic/Nonprofit Terms; Industry Terms: Not Available to Industry
How to cite: pBSV2G_Psyn-sgRNAmreB was a gift from Christine Jacobs-Wagner (Addgene plasmid # 149566 ; http://n2t.net/addgene:149566 ; RRID:Addgene_149566)
