[The description below was written by a language model from this plasmid's Addgene catalogue record and pLannotate feature annotations shown in this document.]
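Description:
pBSV2G_Psyn-sgRNAmreB is a 5,608 bp bacterial CRISPR plasmid built on the pBSV2G_2 backbone. It expresses a single guide RNA against mreB in the Lyme disease spirochete Borrelia burgdorferi. It is maintained in E. coli through a high-copy ColE1/pUC-type origin and selected with gentamicin through the aacC1 acetyltransferase gene (GmR). Immediately upstream of GmR lies a fragment annotated as B. burgdorferi hslU. This stretch of Borrelia DNA may supply the sequences that drive the marker, but the record does not say so. Roughly 2 kb of the plasmid carries no meaningful annotation, and the short "ADH1 promoter" hit there is almost certainly spurious. The elements needed for replication in Borrelia presumably lie in this region, although the feature tables do not identify them.

The payload is a compact sgRNA cassette. The promoter catalogued as Psyn is annotated as the strong constitutive synthetic promoter J23119 (SpeI variant). It is followed by a gap of about 20 nt that fits the mreB-targeting spacer, and then by the Streptococcus pyogenes Cas9 guide RNA scaffold. The cassette sits within remnants of a lac cloning region (lacI fragment, CAP site, lac promoter and operator, lacZα fragment) left over from the multiple cloning site.

No Cas9 or dCas9 gene is annotated, so the plasmid supplies only the guide. The associated publication describes a CRISPR interference platform for selective gene downregulation in B. burgdorferi, so the guide is presumably meant to be paired with a separately provided dCas9 to knock down mreB. The depositor and NGS-verified sequences have the same length and the same feature set, differing only in their start coordinate.
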