Features (pLannotate 1.2.2; 11 found; start..end, strand, type, name):
     71..659     +  rep_origin     ori: high-copy-number ColE1/pMB1/pBR322/pUC origin of replication
   1626..1642    -  promoter       ADH1 promoter (fragment): S. cerevisiae ADH1; promoter for alcohol dehydrogenase 1
   4031..4123    +  CDS            lacI (fragment): lac repressor; lacI; The lac repressor binds to the lac operator to inhibit transcription in E. coli. This inhibition can be relieved by adding lactose or isopropyl-β-D-thiogalactopyranoside (IPTG).
   4136..4157    +  protein_bind   CAP binding site: CAP binding activates transcription in the presence of cAMP. E. coli catabolite activator protein
   4172..4202    +  promoter       lac promoter: promoter for the E. coli lac operon
   4210..4226    +  protein_bind   lac operator: The lac repressor binds to the lac operator to inhibit transcription in E. coli. This inhibition can be relieved by adding lactose or isopropyl-β-D-thiogalactopyranoside (IPTG). lac repressor encoded by lacI
   4286..4320    +  promoter       J23119(SpeI) promoter: bacterial promoter (Registry of Standard Biological Parts BBa J23119) modified to end with an SpeI site
   4342..4417    +  misc_RNA       gRNA scaffold: guide RNA scaffold for the Streptococcus pyogenes CRISPR/Cas9 system
   4459..4613    +  CDS            lacZα (fragment): LacZα fragment of β-galactosidase; lacZ fragment
   4632..5006    +  CDS            hslU (fragment): HSLU_BORBU - Protein inferred from homology: Swiss-Prot protein existence level 3. ATPase subunit of a proteasome-like degradation complex; this subunit has chaperone activity. The binding of ATP and its subsequent hydrolysis by HslU are essential for unfolding of protein substrates subsequently hydrolyzed by HslV. HslU recognizes the N-terminal part of its protein substrates and unfolds these before they are guided to HslV for hydrolysis. From Borrelia burgdorferi (strain ATCC 35210 / B31 / CIP 102532 / DSM 4680).
   5043..5576    +  CDS            GmR: gentamycin acetyltransferase; aacC1; confers resistance to gentamycin
>Addgene plasmid #149566 | pBSV2G_Psyn-sgRNAmreB | depositor full sequence | sequence record 292370 | pBSV2G_Psyn-sgRNAmreB sequence 5608 bps
CCAAAATCCCTTAACGTGAGTTTTCGTTCCACTGAGCGTCAGACCCCGTAGAAAAGATCAAAGGATCTTC
TTGAGATCCTTTTTTTCTGCGCGTAATCTGCTGCTTGCAAACAAAAAAACCACCGCTACCAGCGGTGGTT
TGTTTGCCGGATCAAGAGCTACCAACTCTTTTTCCGAAGGTAACTGGCTTCAGCAGAGCGCAGATACCAA
ATACTGTCCTTCTAGTGTAGCCGTAGTTAGGCCACCACTTCAAGAACTCTGTAGCACCGCCTACATACCT
CGCTCTGCTAATCCTGTTACCAGTGGCTGCTGCCAGTGGCGATAAGTCGTGTCTTACCGGGTTGGACTCA
AGACGATAGTTACCGGATAAGGCGCAGCGGTCGGGCTGAACGGGGGGTTCGTGCACACAGCCCAGCTTGG
AGCGAACGACCTACACCGAACTGAGATACCTACAGCGTGAGCTATGAGAAAGCGCCACGCTTCCCGAAGG
GAGAAAGGCGGACAGGTATCCGGTAAGCGGCAGGGTCGGAACAGGAGAGCGCACGAGGGAGCTTCCAGGG
GGAAACGCCTGGTATCTTTATAGTCCTGTCGGGTTTCGCCACCTCTGACTTGAGCGTCGATTTTTGTGAT
GCTCGTCAGGGGGGCGGAGCCTATGGAAAAACGCCAGCAACGCGGCCTTTTTACGGTTCCTGGGCTTTTG
CTGGCCTTTTGCTCACATGTTCTTTCCTGCACTAGATCCCCGGCAAGTTCATCCTTAGGGTTTCCATATC
TCTTAAAAAGTCAATTTCTGCTTGATTAATTTCTTGTGGATTATTGTTTTTGCGGTTTTTCATTTTTTAT
CTCCTTGAGTATTGAATTTTTTCTTATATATAAATATATAGCAAAAACTATTTTTGCCAACTTTTTTACA
AAAAATTTTTTATTAAAACACTTAGGGCTTTGCTAAATTCTCTTTTAAAAGAACTTAGTAAAGCCCTATG
GATTTAAGAACTGATTATACTTACGTAGTAAAAATACTACAGATATTAATAGTATAGACCATATCAAAAT
CATAATCAATTTATATTTATCTAAAATTGTAGTCCATACAAAATACAAAAAAATTAGGTTTTTCTAAATT
CTATTTTAAAAGAACTTAGTAACACCTAATCTCTAAATTACTTACAAAATTCTAAAATTAGATTTTTAGT
TCTTCATATTTCTTTAAAAGTTTTTTAAGAAAATCTTTTTGATTTTCAAAAATTTCATGCATCATAAAAC
TAGTAAATTTGGATTTTTTTTTGTAAAAATCATAACTTTCTTGGGTTTTAAGTTGAAATCTTAATGGTTT
TATTGGATTTTGCCTAGATTTTTTTAACGCCGGACTTTCTTTATCTTTTATAAAATTATAAGAATTTTTA
ATACCATTTTCTATTAAATAATCTTCTTTTATAAGCCCCTCTTGCAGTGCAGTTGCTAATCTTAAATACT
TATACGCTTGAGTTTTTGCTACATCAAAGTCTTTTATAAAATCAAGAAAAGTTTTATAACCATCAAATTT
ATAATATTGATTATCTTTTATTTCTTTTAAAATTTTAATATTTTCCACCCTGTGGAATATTTCTTTTTTG
AAATTGTCATTTAACTTTTCCTTTAGTGTCTTGTAATAAGAAATTTTACTTTCATTAATCATTAAATTTT
GTTCAACATAAGTATCTATCTTTTTTGTTAAAACTTTAACAACACGTTTTTTTTCCATAAAAATTTTCCT
TTATTTTTGCAACATTTTCCTTAATTGATATAATTGTTACTATTTTAGATTTTTTAATATCCACTTAAGA
ATTAATCCCTCACTAGAATATTTTTTATTATAGAATTCATATACATGTTTTTCTAAATCTATAAATTTAT
CAACAATTGCTTTATTATAGGGTGTATCTATCTTTTCTTTTCTTAATAATCGTCTCATATTCTTTAAATA
ACAACAAACACTGCCGGTTTTAAACCTAAATTCTATGTAATATATTTTTGAAAAAGTATATACATTTTCA
ACCCCGTTTATTTCATACTTTACAAAAACATTATTTATTGGTTTTCTATAACCATAGTAAATGCCTAAAA
ATTTGTCCCCGTCTTTCATAGGATATAGATAAAGTTTTTGAATCTCTGATTTATCTAATAATTTTTCAAA
AAAAATTATACACCGCTTTTGTTTGTTACTAACTACTCTATGCAATGCCTTTAATATTTTTGTGTGATAT
ATATTTTTATCACCTTTTTTTTCTTTCAGCAGGAAGATACTTTCTTTTGGAAATTTAATTTTTTGTTCAT
TTATTCTTGCAGCCTTAAGTCCGATTTTCATATTTAATCCTTATATAGCCTTTCTATTTAATTCTTTTAA
ACTCAATAAACTTTTTTGGTTTTTCATTAGTTCTAATAATTCGCAATAATATGTGCAAAACACTTTATTG
TATTCTATTTTCTTTTGGTTATTCAAATATTCTTTTATAATTGGCTTTAGAAGTTCAATATTTACTTCTT
TTTTTAGTTGTTCAATAAGGATATTGAAAATGTTTGTTTTTAAATCTTGATAATTTTGTTGAGAATTTTC
TTTTTTTCTTTCAATTGACTTCTCTAATTTACGCTTTATATTGTTTAAATCGCTATATTTATGACTTTCA
ATAATAAAATGAGGCTTAAATTTGTAATTTTCGTATATTTTTTGGAAACTTGTTTCTAATTGTTTAGAAT
TATATTCATTTTTTTCAAATTCTTTTTGAGTGTTGCATAGAATTTCCTTTAATTTTTCTTGTTTTTCTTT
CATACAAGATTTAGTAAAATGTATATTTTTATTTTTTAGTAATTTAATTTCTATTATTTTTATGATTTTA
AGTATTTTGATTATATTATCTTTATCAATATTTAAATTGAATAAAATTGTAAGAAAAATTGAAAGAATTT
TTTTACATAAAAAGTTACATTTATTGAAGTAATTTCTTACTTGATACTTTTCTATTTCATTAATCTTTCT
TTCTTCTTTTATATTATTTTTATTATTTAAACACTCCTTTAAATCTACACTCCCATTTTTAGTAAATCTA
TCTTTAAGGCCCCTTGAAACTCTATTTTGAAATCTTAAATCTTTTTTTTCTTGAAAGTATTTATAGATTT
TTTGGTAACATTCTTTTTTTGAAAAATTAAGTTGATAGTATATTTCGGTCCCCAAATTTACCCCTAAGTG
TTTGTGATAATTAGTTGTGACTTTAAATTCTTTTTCTAATTTGTAAAGGTAATTTTGCAGTGTTTTTAGT
TTAACGGGTGTTTGACTATTTCTTTTAAGGTTTTCATTAAAGTAATAGAGTATGTTTTTTTGTGTGTATT
TCTTATATGTTTTATTTATGTACGCTAGTGTTGAGATAAGAACTACTAATTTATACTGTAATTTATTGTA
GCAAGTTGTGGTTTTACTGGTTTTGTTTATATTAGATAAGTTTTCCATTTATAGCTCCTTGAATACCGGA
TTTTTTATCTATAAAGTATATATATCACAATTTTGATTTAAAAGTAAATTCTTTTTTTAAAAATACAAAA
ATTTTTTATAAATTATATAGACCATGATATTGTATTAATACTAATTGATTTTAATTTAAGGTTGAACTAA
AATAAACATAGTTTTGTAGAAAATAATTTTTCATTATTTTGCTACTTGATATTGGATCGTAAAAATATTA
GGGCTTTACAAAGTTCTTTTAAAAGAGAATTAGTAAAGCCCTAAGTCTTTTAATAAAAAATTTTTTGTAA
AAAAGTTGGCAAAAATAGTTTTTGCTATATATTTATATATAAGAAAAAATTCAATACTCAAGGAGATAAA
AAATGGAAAACTTAAACAATAATCCACAAAAAATTAATCAAATAAATAAGCAAACTAATTTTATTGGTTT
TGAAAATTTTATAGAACTTGATAATCAAGTTAATCAAACTAAAGAAAAAAGTAAATTAAGTAAGATAGGT
AAGAAATTACCCGGAATAAGCAGTCAAGTCTAGTGCGGCCGCGCCCAATACGCAAACCGCCTCTCCCCGC
GCGTTGGCCGATTCATTAATGCAGCTGGCACGACAGGTTTCCCGACTGGAAAGCGGGCAGTGAGCGCAAC
GCAATTAATGTGAGTTAGCTCACTCATTAGGCACCCCAGGCTTTACACTTTATGCTTCCGGCTCGTATGT
TGTGTGGAATTGTGAGCGGATAACAATTTCACACAGGAAACAGCTATGACATGATTACGAATTCGAGCTC
GAATTCTAAAGATCTTTGACAGCTAGCTCAGTCCTAGGTATAATACTAGTGATATCTATTGCAACAACAG
AGTTTTAGAGCTAGAAATAGCAAGTTAAAATAAGGCTAGTCCGTTATCAACTTGAAAAAGTGGCACCGAG
TCGGTGCTTTTTTTGAAGCTTGGGCCCGAACAAAAACTCAAAGCTTGGCACTGGCCGTCGTTTTACAACG
TCGTGACTGGGAAAACCCTGGCGTTACCCAACTTAATCGCCTTGCAGCACATCCCCCTTTCGCCAGCTGG
CGTAATAGCGAAGAGGCCCGCACCGATCGCCCTTCCCAACAGTTGCGCAGCCTGAATGGCGAATGGCGCG
GCCGCCCTAGGTTAATACCCGAGCTTCAAGGAAGATTTCCTATTAAGGTTGAACTTAAGAGCTTAAGCAT
AGACGATTTGAAAAAAATTTTAAAACAAACAAAAAATTCTTTAATAAAACAATATGTTGCGATGTTTAAG
GTTTATGATTTAGATTTAAAGTTTAGTGAGGAAGCTATAGATAGAATTGCAGAGCTTACTTTTAATATGA
ATCTTGAGAGTGAAAATCTTGGTGCCAGAAGACTTCACGGTGTTATGGAAATAGTGCTTGCAGATCTTTT
TTTTGAAGTGCCTGGCAGTAAGTTGAAAAAATTTGAAATAAACTTGGACTATGTTAATAAAAAAATACAA
ATTAACGAACAAAAAGATTTGAATTATTATATAATTTAGTTAAAAGCAATTTTAAATGAGGGAGGTTTCC
ATATGTTACGCAGCAGCAACGATGTTACGCAGCAGGGCAGTCGCCCTAAAACAAAGTTAGGTGGCTCAAG
TATGGGCATCATTCGCACATGTAGGCTCGGCCCTGACCAAGTCAAATCCATGCGGGCTGCTCTTGATCTT
TTCGGTCGTGAGTTCGGAGACGTAGCCACCTACTCCCAACATCAGCCGGACTCCGATTACCTCGGGAACT
TGCTCCGTAGTAAGACATTCATCGCGCTTGCTGCCTTCGACCAAGAAGCGGTTGTTGGCGCTCTCGCGGC
TTACGTTCTGCCCAGGTTTGAGCAGCCGCGTAGTGAGATCTATATCTATGATCTCGCAGTCTCCGGCGAG
CACCGGAGGCAGGGCATTGCCACCGCGCTCATCAATCTCCTCAAGCATGAGGCCAACGCGCTTGGTGCTT
ATGTGATCTACGTGCAAGCAGATTACGGTGACGATCCCGCAGTGGCTCTCTATACAAAGTTGGGCATACG
GGAAGAAGTGATGCACTTTGATATCGACCCAAGTACCGCCACCTAACAATTCGTTCAAGCCGAGATCGGC
TTACGCGT
