Features (pLannotate 1.2.2; 11 found; start..end, strand, type, name):
   1598..1690    +  CDS            lacI (fragment): lac repressor; lacI; The lac repressor binds to the lac operator to inhibit transcription in E. coli. This inhibition can be relieved by adding lactose or isopropyl-β-D-thiogalactopyranoside (IPTG).
   1703..1724    +  protein_bind   CAP binding site: CAP binding activates transcription in the presence of cAMP. E. coli catabolite activator protein
   1739..1769    +  promoter       lac promoter: promoter for the E. coli lac operon
   1777..1793    +  protein_bind   lac operator: The lac repressor binds to the lac operator to inhibit transcription in E. coli. This inhibition can be relieved by adding lactose or isopropyl-β-D-thiogalactopyranoside (IPTG). lac repressor encoded by lacI
   1853..1887    +  promoter       J23119(SpeI) promoter: bacterial promoter (Registry of Standard Biological Parts BBa J23119) modified to end with an SpeI site
   1909..1984    +  misc_RNA       gRNA scaffold: guide RNA scaffold for the Streptococcus pyogenes CRISPR/Cas9 system
   2026..2180    +  CDS            lacZα (fragment): LacZα fragment of β-galactosidase; lacZ fragment
   2199..2573    +  CDS            hslU (fragment): HSLU_BORBU - Protein inferred from homology: Swiss-Prot protein existence level 3. ATPase subunit of a proteasome-like degradation complex; this subunit has chaperone activity. The binding of ATP and its subsequent hydrolysis by HslU are essential for unfolding of protein substrates subsequently hydrolyzed by HslV. HslU recognizes the N-terminal part of its protein substrates and unfolds these before they are guided to HslV for hydrolysis. From Borrelia burgdorferi (strain ATCC 35210 / B31 / CIP 102532 / DSM 4680).
   2610..3143    +  CDS            GmR: gentamycin acetyltransferase; aacC1; confers resistance to gentamycin
   3246..3834    +  rep_origin     ori: high-copy-number ColE1/pMB1/pBR322/pUC origin of replication
   4800..4816    -  promoter       ADH1 promoter (fragment): S. cerevisiae ADH1; promoter for alcohol dehydrogenase 1
>Addgene plasmid #149566 | pBSV2G_Psyn-sgRNAmreB | addgene full sequence | sequence record 309491 | Addgene NGS Result
GCAAAACACTTTATTGTATTCTATTTTCTTTTGGTTATTCAAATATTCTTTTATAATTGGCTTTAGAAGT
TCAATATTTACTTCTTTTTTTAGTTGTTCAATAAGGATATTGAAAATGTTTGTTTTTAAATCTTGATAAT
TTTGTTGAGAATTTTCTTTTTTTCTTTCAATTGACTTCTCTAATTTACGCTTTATATTGTTTAAATCGCT
ATATTTATGACTTTCAATAATAAAATGAGGCTTAAATTTGTAATTTTCGTATATTTTTTGGAAACTTGTT
TCTAATTGTTTAGAATTATATTCATTTTTTTCAAATTCTTTTTGAGTGTTGCATAGAATTTCCTTTAATT
TTTCTTGTTTTTCTTTCATACAAGATTTAGTAAAATGTATATTTTTATTTTTTAGTAATTTAATTTCTAT
TATTTTTATGATTTTAAGTATTTTGATTATATTATCTTTATCAATATTTAAATTGAATAAAATTGTAAGA
AAAATTGAAAGAATTTTTTTACATAAAAAGTTACATTTATTGAAGTAATTTCTTACTTGATACTTTTCTA
TTTCATTAATCTTTCTTTCTTCTTTTATATTATTTTTATTATTTAAACACTCCTTTAAATCTACACTCCC
ATTTTTAGTAAATCTATCTTTAAGGCCCCTTGAAACTCTATTTTGAAATCTTAAATCTTTTTTTTCTTGA
AAGTATTTATAGATTTTTTGGTAACATTCTTTTTTTGAAAAATTAAGTTGATAGTATATTTCGGTCCCCA
AATTTACCCCTAAGTGTTTGTGATAATTAGTTGTGACTTTAAATTCTTTTTCTAATTTGTAAAGGTAATT
TTGCAGTGTTTTTAGTTTAACGGGTGTTTGACTATTTCTTTTAAGGTTTTCATTAAAGTAATAGAGTATG
TTTTTTTGTGTGTATTTCTTATATGTTTTATTTATGTACGCTAGTGTTGAGATAAGGACTACTAATTTAT
ACTGTAATTTATTGTAGCAAGTTGTGGTTTTACTGGTTTTGTTTATATTAGATAAGTTTTCCATTTATAG
CTCCTTGAATACCGGATTTTTTATCTATAAAGTATATATATCACAATTTTGATTTAAAAGTAAATTCTTT
TTTTAAAAATACAAAAATTTTTTATAAATTATATAGACCATGATATTGTATTAATACTAATTGATTTTAA
TTTAAGGTTGAACTAAAATAAACATAGTTTTGTAGAAAATAATTTTTCATTATTTTGCTACTTGATATTG
GATCGTAAAAATATTAGGGCTTTACAAAGTTCTTTTAAAAGAGAATTTAGTAAAGCCCTAAGTCTTTTAA
TAAAAAATTTTTTGTAAAAAAGTTGGCAAAAATAGTTTTTGCTATATATTTATATATAAGAAAAAATTCA
ATACTCAAGGAGATAAAAAATGGAAAACTTAAACAATAATCCACAAAAAATTAATCAAATAAATAAGCAA
ACTAATTTTATTGGTTTTGAAAATTTTATAGAACTTGATAATCAAGTTAATCAAACTAAAGAAAAAAGTA
AATTAAGTAAGATAGGTAAGAAATTACCCGGAATAAGCAGTCAAGTCTAGTGCGGCCGCGCCCAATACGC
AAACCGCCTCTCCCCGCGCGTTGGCCGATTCATTAATGCAGCTGGCACGACAGGTTTCCCGACTGGAAAG
CGGGCAGTGAGCGCAACGCAATTAATGTGAGTTAGCTCACTCATTAGGCACCCCAGGCTTTACACTTTAT
GCTTCCGGCTCGTATGTTGTGTGGAATTGTGAGCGGATAACAATTTCACACAGGAAACAGCTATGACATG
ATTACGAATTCGAGCTCGAATTCTAAAGATCTTTGACAGCTAGCTCAGTCCTAGGTATAATACTAGTGAT
ATCTATTGCAACAACAGAGTTTTAGAGCTAGAAATAGCAAGTTAAAATAAGGCTAGTCCGTTATCAACTT
GAAAAAGTGGCACCGAGTCGGTGCTTTTTTTGAAGCTTGGGCCCGAACAAAAACTCAAAGCTTGGCACTG
GCCGTCGTTTTACAACGTCGTGACTGGGAAAACCCTGGCGTTACCCAACTTAATCGCCTTGCAGCACATC
CCCCTTTCGCCAGCTGGCGTAATAGCGAAGAGGCCCGCACCGATCGCCCTTCCCAACAGTTGCGCAGCCT
GAATGGCGAATGGCGCGGCCGCCCTAGGTTAATACCCGAGCTTCAAGGAAGATTTCCTATTAAGGTTGAA
CTTAAGAGCTTAAGCATAGACGATTTGAAAAAAATTTTAAAACAAACAAAAAATTCTTTAATAAAACAAT
ATGTTGCGATGTTTAAGGTTTATGATTTAGATTTAAAGTTTAGTGAGGAAGCTATAGATAGAATTGCAGA
GCTTACTTTTAATATGAATCTTGAGAGTGAAAATCTTGGTGCCAGAAGACTTCACGGTGTTATGGAAATA
GTGCTTGCAGATCTTTTTTTTGAAGTGCCTGGCAGTAAGTTGAAAAAATTTGAAATAAACTTGGACTATG
TTAATAAAAAAATACAAATTAACGAACAAAAAGATTTGAATTATTATATAATTTAGTTAAAAGCAATTTT
AAATGAGGGAGGTTTCCATATGTTACGCAGCAGCAACGATGTTACGCAGCAGGGCAGTCGCCCTAAAACA
AAGTTAGGTGGCTCAAGTATGGGCATCATTCGCACATGTAGGCTCGGCCCTGACCAAGTCAAATCCATGC
GGGCTGCTCTTGATCTTTTCGGTCGTGAGTTCGGAGACGTAGCCACCTACTCCCAACATCAGCCGGACTC
CGATTACCTCGGGAACTTGCTCCGTAGTAAGACATTCATCGCGCTTGCTGCCTTCGACCAAGAAGCGGTT
GTTGGCGCTCTCGCGGCTTACGTTCTGCCCAAGTTTGAGCAGCCGCGTAGTGAGATCTATATCTATGATC
TCGCAGTCTCCGGCGAGCACCGGAGGCAGGGCATTGCCACCGCGCTCATCAATCTCCTCAAGCATGAGGC
CAACGCGCTTGGTGCTTATGTGATCTACGTGCAAGCAGATTACGGTGACGATCCCGCAGTGGCTCTCTAT
ACAAAGTTGGGCATACGGGAAGAAGTGATGCACTTTGATATCGACCCAAGTACCGCCACCTAACAATTCG
TTCAAGCCGAGATCGGCTTACGCGTCCAAAATCCCTTAACGTGAGTTTTCGTTCCACTGAGCGTCAGACC
CCGTAGAAAAGATCAAAGGATCTTCTTGAGATCCTTTTTTTCTGCGCGTAATCTGCTGCTTGCAAACAAA
AAAACCACCGCTACCAGCGGTGGTTTGTTTGCCGGATCAAGAGCTACCAACTCTTTTTCCGAAGGTAACT
GGCTTCAGCAGAGCGCAGATACCAAATACTGTTCTTCTAGTGTAGCCGTAGTTAGGCCACCACTTCAAGA
ACTCTGTAGCACCGCCTACATACCTCGCTCTGCTAATCCTGTTACCAGTGGCTGCTGCCAGTGGCGATAA
GTCGTGTCTTACCGGGTTGGACTCAAGACGATAGTTACCGGATAAGGCGCAGCGGTCGGGCTGAACGGGG
GGTTCGTGCACACAGCCCAGCTTGGAGCGAACGACCTACACCGAACTGAGATACCTACAGCGTGAGCTAT
GAGAAAGCGCCACGCTTCCCGAAGGGAGAAAGGCGGACAGGTATCCGGTAAGCGGCAGGGTCGGAACAGG
AGAGCGCACGAGGGAGCTTCCAGGGGGAAACGCCTGGTATCTTTATAGTCCTGTCGGGTTTCGCCACCTC
TGACTTGAGCGTCGATTTTTGTGATGCTCGTCAGGGGGGCGGAGCCTATGGAAAAACGCCAGCAACGCGG
CCTTTTTACGGTTCCTGGCCTTTTGCTGGCCTTTTGCTCACATGTTCTTTCCTGCACTAGATCCCCGGCA
AGTTCATCCTTAGGGTTTTCATATCTCTTAAAAAGTCAATTTCTGCTTGATTAATTTCTTGTGGATTATT
GTTTTTGCGGTTTTTCATTTTTTATCTCCTTGAGTATTGAATTTTTTCTTATATATAAAATATAGCAAAA
ACTATTTTTGCCAACTTTTTTACAAAAAATTTTTTATTAAAACACTTAGGGCTTTGCTAAATTCTCTTTT
AAAAGAACTTAGTAAAGCCCTATGGATTTAAGAACTGATTATACTTACGTAGTAAAAATACTACAGATAT
TAATAGTATAGACCATATCAAAATCATAATCAATTTATATTTATCTAAAATTGTGGTCCATACAAAATAC
AAAAAAATTAGGTTTTTCTAAATTCTATTTTAAAAGAACTTAGTAACACCTAATCTCTAAATTACTTACA
AAATTCTAAAATTAGATTTTTAGTTCTTCATATTTCTTTAAAAGTTTTTTAAGAAAATCTTTTTGATTTT
CAAAAATTTCATGCATCATAAAACTAGTAAATTTGGATTTTTTTTTGTAAAAATCATAACTTTCTTGGGT
TTTAAGTTGAAATCTTAATGGTTTTATTGGATTTTGCCTAGATTTTTTTAACGCCGGACTTTCTTTATCT
TTTATAAAATTATAAGAATTTTTAATACCATTTTCTATTAAATAATCTTCTTTTATAAGCCCCTCTTGCA
GTGCAGTTGCTAATCTTAAATACTTATACGCTTGAGTTTTTGCTACATCAAAGTCTTTTATAAAATCAAG
AAAAGTTTTATAACCATCAAATTTATAATATTGATTATCTTTTATTTCTTTTAAAATTTTAATATTTTCC
ACCCTGTGGAATATTTCTTTTTTGAAATTGTCATTTAACTTTTCCTTTAGTGTCTTGTAATAAGAAATTT
TACTTTCATTAATCATTAAATTTTGTTCAACATAAGTATCTATCTTTTTTGTTAAAACTTTAACAACACG
TTTTTTTTCCATAAAAATTTTCCTTTATTTTTGCAACATTTTCCTTAATTGATATAATTGTTACTATTTT
AGATTTTTTAATATCCACTTAAGAATTAATCCCTCACTAGAATATTTTTTATTATAGAATTCATATACAT
GTTTTTCTAAATCTATAAATTTATCAACAATTGCTTTATTATAGGGTGTATCTATCTTTTCTTTTCTTAA
TAATCGTCTCATATTCTTTAAATAACAACAAACACTGCCGGTTTTAAACCTAAATTCTATGTAATATATT
TTTGAAAAAGTATATACATTTTCAACCCCGTTTATTTCATACTTTACAAAAACATTATTTATTGGTTTTC
TATAACCATAGTAAATGCCTAAAAATTTGTCCCCGTCTTTCATAGGATATAGATAAAGTTTTTGAATCTC
TGATTTATCTAATAATTTTTCAAAAAAAATTATACACCGCTTTTGTTTGTTACTAACTACTCTATGCAAT
GCCTTTAATATTTTTGTGTGATATATATTTTTATCACCTTTTTTTTCTTTCAGCAGGAAGATACTTTCTT
TTGGAAATTTAATTTTTTGTTCATTTATTCTTGCAGCCTTAAGTCCGATTTTCATATTTAATCCTTATAT
AGCCTTTCTATTTAATTCTTTTAAACTCAATAAACTTTTTTGGTTTTTCATTAGTTCTAATAATTCGCAA
TAATATGT
